>Addgene plasmid #82981 | pDONR223_SPP1_WT_V5 | addgene full sequence | sequence record 162795 | Addgene NGS result
ACCTTGGGTAGCAGCGAAGTCGAGGCATTTCTGTCCTGGCTGGTCTAGAGGAGGCATGATGATATATTTT
TATCTTGTGCAATGTAACATCAGAGATTTTGAGACACGGGCCAGAGCTGCCAGGAAACAGCTATGACCAT
GTAATACGACTCACTATAGGGGATATCAGCTGGATGGCAAATAATGATTTTATTTTGACTGATAGTGACC
TGTTCGTTGCAACAAATTGATAAGCAATGCTTTCTTATAATGCCAACTTTGTACAAGAAAGTTGGGTAAT
TGACCTCAGAAGATGCACTATCTAATTCATGAGAAATACGAAATTTCAGGTGTTTATCTTCTTCCTTACT
TTTGGGGTCTACAACCAGCATATCTTCATGGCTGTGAAATTCATGGCTGTGGAATTCACGGCTGACTTTG
GAAAGTTCCTGACTATCAATCACATCGGAATGCTCATTGCTCTCATCATTGGCTTTCCGCTTATATAATC
TGGACTGCTTGTGGCTGTGGGTTTCAGCACTCTGGTCATCCAGCTGACTCGTTTCATAACTGTCCTTCCC
ACGGCTGTCCCAATCAGAAGGCGCGTTCAGGTCCTGGGCAACGGGGATGGCCTTGTATGCACCATTCAAC
TCCTCGCTTTCCATGTGTGAGGTGATGTCCTCGTCTGTAGCATCAGGGTACTGGATGTCAGGTCTGCGAA
ACTTCTTAGATTTTGACCTCAGTCCATAAACCACACTATCACCTCGGCCATCATATGTGTCTACTGTGGG
GACAACTGGAGTGAAAACTTCGGTTGCTGGCAGGTCCGTGGGAAAATCAGTGACCAGTTCATCAGATTCA
TCAGAATGGTGAGACTCATCAGACTGGTGAGAATCATCAGTGTCATCTACATCATCAGAGTCGTTCGAGT
CAATGGAGTCCTGGCTGTCCACATGGTCATCATCATCTTCATCATCCATATCATCCATGTGGTCATGGCT
TTCGTTGGACTTACTTGGAAGGGTCTCTTGTTTAAAGTCATTGGTTTCTTCAGAGGACACAGCATTCTGT
GGGGCTAGGAGATTCTGCTTCTGAGATGGGTCAGGGTTTAGCCATGTGGCCACAGCATCTGGGTATTTGT
TGTAAAGCTGCTTTTCCTCAGAACTTCCAGAATCAGCCTGTTTAACTGGTATGGCACAGGTGATGCCTAG
GAGGCAAAAGCAAATCACTGCAATTCTCATGCCAACTTTTTTGTACAAAGTTGGCATTATAAAAAAGCAT
TGCTCATCAATTTGTTGCAACGAACAGGTCACTATCAGTCAAAATAAAATCATTATTTGGGGCCCGAGCT
TAAGACTGGCCGTCGTTTTACAACGTCGTGACTGGGAAAACATCCATGCTAGCGTTAACGCGAGAGTAGG
GAACTGCCAGGCATCAAATAAAACGAAAGGCTCAGTCGGAAGACTGGGCCTTTCGTTTTATCTGTTGTTT
GTCGGTGAACGCTCTCCTGAGTAGGACAAATCCGCCGGGAGCGGATTTGAACGTTGTGAAGCAACGGCCC
GGAGGGTGGCGGGCAGGACGCCCGCCATAAACTGCCAGGCATCAAACTAAGCAGAAGGCCATCCTGACGG
ATGGCCTTTTTGCGTTTCTACAAACTCTTCCTGGCTAGCGGTACGCGTATTAATTGCGTTGCGCTCACTG
CCCGCTTTCCAGTCGGGAAACCTGTCGTGCCAGCTGCATTAATGAATCGGCCAACGCGCGGGGAGAGGCG
GTTTGCGTATTGGGCGCTCTTCCGCTTCCTCGCTCACTGACTCGCTGCGCTCGGTCGTTCGGCTGCGGCG
AGCGGTATCAGCTCACTCAAAGGCGGTAATACGGTTATCCACAGAATCAGGGGATAACGCAGGAAAGAAC
ATGTGAGCAAAAGGCCAGCAAAAGGCCAGGAACCGTAAAAAGGCCGCGTTGCTGGCGTTTTTCCATAGGC
TCCGCCCCCCTGACGAGCATCACAAAAATCGACGCTCAAGTCAGAGGTGGCGAAACCCGACAGGACTATA
AAGATACCAGGCGTTTCCCCCTGGAAGCTCCCTCGTGCGCTCTCCTGTTCCGACCCTGCCGCTTACCGGA
TACCTGTCCGCCTTTCTCCCTTCGGGAAGCGTGGCGCTTTCTCATAGCTCACGCTGTAGGTATCTCAGTT
CGGTGTAGGTCGTTCGCTCCAAGCTGGGCTGTGTGCACGAACCCCCCGTTCAGCCCGACCGCTGCGCCTT
ATCCGGTAACTATCGTCTTGAGTCCAACCCGGTAAGACACGACTTATCGCCACTGGCAGCAGCCACTGGT
AACAGGATTAGCAGAGCGAGGTATGTAGGCGGTGCTACAGAGTTCTTGAAGTGGTGGCCTAACTACGGCT
ACACTAGAAGAACAGTATTTGGTATCTGCGCTCTGCTGAAGCCAGTTACCTTCGGAAAAAGAGTTGGTAG
CTCTTGATCCGGCAAACAAACCACCGCTGGTAGCGGTGGTTTTTTTGTTTGCAAGCAGCAGATTACGCGC
AGAAAAAAAGGATCTCAAGAAGATCCTTTGATCTTTTCTACGGGGTCTGACGCTCAGTGGAACGACGCGT
AACTCACGTTAAGGGATTTTGGTCATGGGTGGCTCGAGGGTTATTTGCCGACTACCTTGGTGATCTCGCC
TTTCACGTAGTGGACAAATTCTTCCAACTGATCTGCGCGCGAGGCCAAGCGATCTTCTTCTTGTCCAAGA
TAAGCCTGTCTAGCTTCAAGTATGACGGGCTGATACTGGGCCGGCAGGCGCTCCATTGCCCAGTCGGCAG
CGACATCCTTCGGCGCGATTTTGCCGGTTACTGCGCTGTACCAAATGCGGGACAACGTAAGCACTACATT
TCGCTCATCGCCAGCCCAGTCGGGCGGCGAGTTCCATAGCGTTAAGGTTTCATTTAGCGCCTCAAATAGA
TCCTGTTCAGGAACCGGATCAAAGAGTTCCTCCGCCGCTGGACCTACCAAGGCAACGCTATGTTCTCTTG
CTTTTGTCAGCAAGATAGCCAGATCAATGTCGATCGTGGCTGGCTCGAAGATACCTGCAAGAATGTCATT
GCGCTGCCATTCTCCAAATTGCAGTTCGCGCTTAGCTGGATAACGCCACGGAATGATGTCGTCGTGCACA
ACAATGGTGACTTCTACAGCGCGGAGAATCTCGCTCTCTCCAGGGGAAGCCGAAGTTTCCAAAAGGTCGT
TGATCAAAGCTCGCCGCGTTGTTTCATCAAGCCTTACGGTCACCGTAACCAGCAAATCAATATCACTGTG
TGGCTTCAGGCCGCCATCCACTGCGGAGCCGTACAAATGTACGGCCAGCAACGTCGGTTCGAGATGGCGC
TCGATGACGCCAACTACCTCTGATAGTTGAGTCGATACTTCGGCGATCACCGCTTCCCTCATAATGTTTA
ACTTTGTTTTAGGGCGACTGCCCTGCTGCGTAACATCGTTGCTGCTCCATAACATCAAACATCGACCCAC
GGCGTAACGCGCTTGCTGCTTGGATGCCCGAGGCATAGACTGTACCCCAAAAAAACAGTCATAACAAGCC
ATGAAAACCGCCACTGCGCCGTTACCACCGCTGCGTTCGGTCAAGGTTCTGGACCAGTTGCGTGAGCGCA
TACGCTACTTGCATTACAGCTTACGAACCGAACAGGCTTATGTCCACTGGGTTCGTGCCTTCATCCGTTT
CCACGGTGTGCGTCACCCGGCA
Features (pLannotate 1.2.2; 12 found; start..end, strand, type, name):
    142..160     +  promoter       T7 promoter: promoter for bacteriophage T7 RNA polymerase
    178..277     +  protein_bind   attL2: mutant version of attL; recombination site for the Gateway® LR reaction LR Clonase™
    279..1220    -  CDS            SPP1: OSTP_HUMAN - Also known as BNSP, OPN. Experimental evidence at protein level: Swiss-Prot protein existence level 1. Acts as a cytokine involved in enhancing production of interferon-gamma and interleukin-12 and reducing production of interleukin-10 and is essential in the pathway that leads to type I immunity. From Homo sapiens (Human).
   1223..1318    -  protein_bind   attL3: mutant version of attL; recombination site for the Gateway® LR reaction LR Clonase™
   1335..1371    +  CDS            lacZα (fragment): LacZα fragment of β-galactosidase; lacZ fragment
   1418..1461    -  terminator     rrnB T1 terminator: Escherichia coli rrnB; transcription terminator T1 from the E. coli rrnB gene
   1593..1620    +  terminator     rrnB T2 terminator: transcription terminator T2 from the E. coli rrnB gene
   1675..1767    -  CDS            lacI (fragment): lac repressor; lacI; The lac repressor binds to the lac operator to inhibit transcription in E. coli. This inhibition can be relieved by adding lactose or isopropyl-β-D-thiogalactopyranoside (IPTG).
   1950..2538    -  rep_origin     ori: high-copy-number ColE1/pMB1/pBR322/pUC origin of replication
   2631..3422    -  CDS            SmR: aminoglycoside adenylyltransferase (Murphy, 1985); aadA; confers resistance to spectinomycin and streptomycin
   3429..3485    -  CDS            GmR (fragment): gentamycin acetyltransferase; aacC1; confers resistance to gentamycin
   3661..3684    -  promoter       Pc promoter (fragment): intI1 (promoter lies within the coding sequence); class 1 integron promoter
