[The description below was written by a language model from this plasmid's Addgene catalogue record and pLannotate feature annotations shown in this document.]
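Description:
pDONR223_SPP1_WT_V5 is a Gateway entry clone built on the Invitrogen pDONR223 backbone, carrying the wild-type human SPP1 open reading frame (osteopontin, also known as OPN or BNSP; reference transcript NM_001040058). The sequenced plasmid is about 3.7 kb. It replicates in E. coli from a high-copy ColE1/pUC-type origin and is selected with spectinomycin through the aadA (SmR) aminoglycoside adenylyltransferase gene, which appears to be driven by a class 1 integron Pc promoter fragment. Short annotated remnants of gentamicin resistance, lacZα and lacI sequences are backbone fragments rather than functional genes.

The SPP1 coding sequence sits on the reverse strand of the deposited sequence between two attL-type recombination sites (the automated annotation labels them attL2 and attL3), so the ORF can be moved into attR-containing destination vectors by an LR Clonase reaction. rrnB T1 and T2 terminators lie beside the cassette and insulate it from read-through transcription. The record lists no promoter for the insert. A T7 promoter is annotated next to one attL site, but the clone is meant for transfer, not for direct expression. The depositor describes the ORF as "open", with no stop codon directly after the insert, which allows an in-frame C-terminal fusion supplied by the destination vector. The "V5" in the name presumably refers to such a tag, since no V5 feature is annotated in this plasmid.

The construct belongs to the Target Accelerator Plasmid Collection. There it served as an overexpression control for gene expression analysis, in work on high-throughput phenotyping of somatic mutations in lung cancer.
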