Addgene plasmid #82981: pDONR223_SPP1_WT_V5
Purpose: Gateway Donor vector containing SPP1, used as an over expression control for gene expression analysis. Part of the Target Accelerator Plasmid Collection.
Depositing lab: Jesse Boehm & Matthew Meyerson & David Root. Depositing organization: Broad Institute. Publication: High-throughput Phenotyping of Lung Cancer Somatic Mutations. Berger AH, Brooks AN, Wu X, Shrestha Y, Chouinard C, Piccioni F, Bagul M, Kamburov A, Imielinski M, Hogstrom L, Zhu C, Yang X, Pantel S, Sakai R, Watson J, Kaplan N, Campbell JD, Singh S, Root DE, Narayan R, Natoli T, Lahr DL, Tirosh I, Tamayo P, Getz G, Wong B, Doench J, Subramanian A, Golub TR, Meyerson M, Boehm JS. Cancer Cell. 2016 Aug 8;30(2):214-28. doi: 10.1016/j.ccell.2016.06.022. Epub 2016 Jul 28. PubMed 27478040.
Backbone
  Vector backbone: pDONR223
  Backbone manufacturer: Invitrogen
  Vector type: Gateway Entry vector
Growth in bacteria
  Bacterial resistance: Spectinomycin, 50 μg/mL
  Growth temperature: 37°C
  Growth strain: DH5alpha
  Copy number: High Copy
Gene/Insert
  Gene/Insert name: SPP1 (alt name: NM_001040058)
  Species: H. sapiens (human)
  Entrez Gene: SPP1 (a.k.a. BNSP, BSPI, ETA-1, OPN)
  Promoter: None
  Cloning method: Gateway Cloning
  Sequencing primers: 5′ M13pUC-fwd; 3′ M13-Rev
Terms and licenses: Academic/Nonprofit Terms; Industry Terms: Not Available to Industry
Depositor comments: Open state: NO stop codon immediately follows insert
How to cite: pDONR223_SPP1_WT_V5 was a gift from Jesse Boehm & Matthew Meyerson & David Root (Addgene plasmid # 82981 ; http://n2t.net/addgene:82981 ; RRID:Addgene_82981)
