>Addgene plasmid #82981 | pDONR223_SPP1_WT_V5 | depositor partial sequence | sequence record 157707 | Insert sequence
ATGAGAATTGCAGTGATTTGCTTTTGCCTCCTAGGCATCACCTGTGCCATACCAGTTAAACAGGCTGATT
CTGGAAGTTCTGAGGAAAAGCAGCTTTACAACAAATACCCAGATGCTGTGGCCACATGGCTAAACCCTGA
CCCATCTCAGAAGCAGAATCTCCTAGCCCCACAGAATGCTGTGTCCTCTGAAGAAACCAATGACTTTAAA
CAAGAGACCCTTCCAAGTAAGTCCAACGAAAGCCATGACCACATGGATGATATGGATGATGAAGATGATG
ATGACCATGTGGACAGCCAGGACTCCATTGACTCGAACGACTCTGATGATGTAGATGACACTGATGATTC
TCACCAGTCTGATGAGTCTCACCATTCTGATGAATCTGATGAACTGGTCACTGATTTTCCCACGGACCTG
CCAGCAACCGAAGTTTTCACTCCAGTTGTCCCCACAGTAGACACATATGATGGCCGAGGTGATAGTGTGG
TTTATGGACTGAGGTCAAAATCTAAGAAGTTTCGCAGACCTGACATCCAGTACCCTGATGCTACAGACGA
GGACATCACCTCACACATGGAAAGCGAGGAGTTGAATGGTGCATACAAGGCCATCCCCGTTGCCCAGGAC
CTGAACGCGCCTTCTGATTGGGACAGCCGTGGGAAGGACAGTTATGAAACGAGTCAGCTGGATGACCAGA
GTGCTGAAACCCACAGCCACAAGCAGTCCAGATTATATAAGCGGAAAGCCAATGATGAGAGCAATGAGCA
TTCCGATGTGATTGATAGTCAGGAACTTTCCAAAGTCAGCCGTGAATTCCACAGCCATGAATTTCACAGC
CATGAAGATATGCTGGTTGTAGACCCCAAAAGTAAGGAAGAAGATAAACACCTGAAATTTCGTATTTCTC
ATGAATTAGATAGTGCATCTTCTGAGGTCAATTAA
